>Addgene plasmid #78514 | His10-PS-SNAPf-9E (XSB526) | depositor full sequence | sequence record 146560 | His10-PS-SNAPf-9E (XSB526) sequence 4263 bps
TGGCGAATGGG
[124 nt withheld, positions 12-135]
C
[91 nt withheld, positions 137-227]
A
[49 nt withheld, positions 229-277]
CCTTTGACGTTGGAGTCCACGTTCTTT
[37 nt withheld, positions 305-341]
ACCCTATCTCGGTCTATTCTTTTGATTTATAAGGGATTTTGCCGATTTCGGCCTATTGGTTAAAAAATGA
GCTGATTTAACAAAAATTTAACGCGAATTTTAACAAAATATTAACGTTTACAATTTCAGGTGGCACTTTT
CGGGGAAATGTGCGCGGAACCCCTATTTGTTTATTTTTCTAAATACATTCAAATATGTATCCGCTCATGA
GACAATAACCCTGATAAATGCTTCAATAATATTGAAAAAGGAAGAGTATGAGTATTCAACATTTCCGTGT
CGCCCTTATTCCCTTTTTTGCGGCATTTTGCCTTCCTGTTTTTGCTCACCCAGAAACGCTGGTGAAAGTA
AAAGATGCTGAAGATCAGTTGGGTGCACGAGTGGGTTACATCGAACTGGATCTCAACAGCGGTAAGATCC
TTGAGAGTTTTCGCCCCGAAGAACGTTTTCCAATGATGAGCACTTTTAAAGTTCTGCTATGTGGCGCGGT
ATTATCCCGTATTGACGCCGGGCAAGAGCAACTCGGTCGCCGCATACACTATTCTCAGAATGACTTGGTT
GAGTACTCACCAGTCACAGAAAAGCATCTTACGGATGGCATGACAGTAAGAGAATTATGCAGTGCTGCCA
TAACCATGAGTGATAACACTGCGGCCAACTTACTTCTGACAACGATCGGAGGACCGAAGGAGCTAACCGC
TTTTTTGCACAACATGGGGGATCATGTAACTCGCCTTGATCGTTGGGAACCGGAGCTGAATGAAGCCATA
CCAAACGACGAGCGTGACACCACGATGCCTGCAGCAATGGCAACAACGTTGCGCAAACTATTAACTGGCG
AACTACTTACTCTAGCTTCCCGGCAACAATTAATAGACTGGATGGAGGCGGATAAAGTTGCAGGACCACT
TCTGCGCTCGGCCCTTCCGGCTGGCTGGTTTATTGCTGATAAATCTGGAGCCGGTGAGCGTGGGTCTCGC
GGTATCATTGCAGCACTGGGGCCAGATGGTAAGCCCTCCCGTATCGTAGTTATCTACACGACGGGGAGTC
AGGCAACTATGGATGAACGAAATAGACAGATCGCTGAGATAGGTGCCTCACTGATTAAGCATTGGTAACT
GTCAGACCAAGTTTACTCATATATACTTTAGATTGATTTAAAACTTCATTTTTAATTTAAAAGGATCTAG
GTGAAGATCCTTTTTGATAATCTCATGACCAAAATCCCTTAACGTGAGTTTTCGTTCCACTGAGCGTCAG
ACCCCGTAGAAAAGATCAAAGGATCTTCTTGAGATCCTTTTTTTCTGCGCGTAATCTGCTGCTTGCAAAC
AAAAAAACCACCGCTACCAGCGGTGGTTTGTTTGCCGGATCAAGAGCTACCAACTCTTTTTCCGAAGGTA
ACTGGCTTCAGCAGAGCGCAGATACCAAATACTGTCCTTCTAGTGTAGCCGTAGTTAGGCCACCACTTCA
AGAACTCTGTAGCACCGCCTACATACCTCGCTCTGCTAATCCTGTTACCAGTGGCTGCTGCCAGTGGCGA
TAAGTCGTGTCTTACCGGGTTGGACTCAAGACGATAGTTACCGGATAAGGCGCAGCGGTCGGGCTGAACG
GGGGGTTCGTGCACACAGCCCAGCTTGGAGCGAACGACCTACACCGAACTGAGATACCTACAGCGTGAGC
TATGAGAAAGCGCCACGCTTCCCGAAGGGAGAAAGGCGGACAGGTATCCGGTAAGCGGCAGGGTCGGAAC
AGGAGAGCGCACGAGGGAGCTTCCAGGGGGAAACGCCTGGTATCTTTATAGTCCTGTCGGGTTTCGCCAC
CTCTGACTTGAGCGTCGATTTTTGTGATGCTCGTCAGGGGGGCGGAGCCTATGGAAAAACGCCAGCAACG
CGGCCTTTTTACGGTTCCTGGCCTTTTGCTGGCCTTTTGCTCACATGTTCTTTCCTGCGTTATCCCCTGA
TTCTGTGGATAACCGTATTACCGCCTTTGAGTGAGCTGATACCGCTCGCCGCAGCCGAACGACCGAGCGC
AGCGAGTCAGTGAGCGAGGAAGCGGAAGAGCGCCTGATGCGGTATTTTCTCCTTACGCATCTGTGCGGTA
TTTCACACCGCATATATGGTGCACTCTCAGTACAATCTGCTCTGATGCCGCATAGTTAAGCCAGTATACA
CTCCGCTATCGCTACGTGACTGGGTCATGGCTGCGCCCCGACACCCGCCAACACCCGCTGACGCGCCCTG
ACGGGCTTGTCTGCTCCCGGCATCCGCTTACAGACAAGCTGTGACCGTCTCCGGGAGCTGCATGTGTCAG
AGGTTTTCACCGTCATCACCGAAACGCGCGAGGCAGCTGCGGTAAAGCTCATCAGCGTGGTCGTGAAGCG
ATTCACAGATGTCTGCCTGTTCATCCGCGTCCAGCTCGTTGAGTTTCTCCAGAAGCGTTAATGTCTGGCT
TCTGATAAAGCGGGCCATGTTAAGGGCGGTTTTTTCCTGTTTGGTCACTGATGCCTCCGTGTAAGGGGGA
TTTCTGTTCATGGGGGTAATGATACCGATGAAACGAGAGAGGATGCTCACGATACGGGTTACTGATGATG
AACATGCCCGGTTACTGGAACGTTGTGAGGGTAAACAACTGGCGGTATGGATGCGGCGGGACCAGAGAAA
AATCACTCAGGGTCAATGCCAGCGCTTCGTTAATACAGATGTAGGTGTTCCACAGGGTAGCCAGCAGCAT
CCTGCGATGCAGATCCGGAACATAATGGTGCAGGGCGCTGACTTCCGCGTTTCCAGACTTTACGAAACAC
GGAAACCGAAGACCATTCATGTTGTTGCTCAGGTCGCAGACGTTTTGCAGCAGCAGTCGCTTCACGTTCG
CTCGCGTATCGGTGATTCATTCTGCTAACCAGTAAGGCAACCCCGCCAGCCTAGCCGGGTCCTCAACGAC
AGGAGCACGATCATGCGCACCCGTGGCCAGGACCCAACGCTGCCCGAGATCTCGATCCCGCGAAATTAAT
ACGACTCACTATAGGGAGACCACAACGGTTTCCCTCTAGAAATAATTTTGTTTAACTTTAAGAAGGAGAT
ATACATATGGAAGAACATCACCATCACCATCACCATCACCATCACGGTTCTCTGGAAGTTCTGTTCCAGG
GGCCCCTGGGATCCATGGACAAAGACTGCGAAATGAAGCGCACCACCCTGGATAGCCCTCTGGGCAAGCT
GGAACTGTCTGGGTGCGAACAGGGCCTGCACCGTATCATCTTCCTGGGCAAAGGAACATCTGCCGCCGAC
GCCGTGGAAGTGCCTGCCCCAGCCGCCGTGCTGGGCGGACCAGAGCCACTGATGCAGGCCACCGCCTGGC
TCAACGCCTACTTTCACCAGCCTGAGGCCATCGAGGAGTTCCCTGTGCCAGCCCTGCACCACCCAGTGTT
CCAGCAGGAGAGCTTTACCCGCCAGGTGCTGTGGAAACTGCTGAAAGTGGTGAAGTTCGGAGAGGTCATC
AGCTACAGCCACCTGGCCGCCCTGGCCGGCAATCCCGCCGCCACCGCCGCCGTGAAAACCGCCCTGAGCG
GAAATCCCGTGCCCATTCTGATCCCCTGCCACCGGGTGGTGCAGGGCGACCTGGACGTGGGGGGCTACGA
GGGCGGGCTCGCCGTGAAAGAGTGGCTGCTGGCCCACGAGGGCCACAGACTGGGCAAGCCTGGGCTGGGT
GAAGAAGAGGAAGAAGAGGAAGAAGAGTAAGTCGACTCGAGCGGCCGCACTCGAGCACCACCACCACCAC
CACTGAGATCCGGCTGCTAACAAAGCCCGAAAGGAAGCTGAGTTGGCTGCTGCCACCGCTGAGCAATAAC
TAGCATAACCCCTTGGGGCCTCTAAACGGGTCTTGAGGGGTTTTTTGCTGAAAGGAGGAACTATATCCGG
AT
Features (pLannotate 1.2.2; 14 found; start..end, strand, type, name):
     12..467     +  rep_origin     f1 ori (sequence partly withheld): f1 bacteriophage origin of replication; arrow indicates direction of (+) strand synthesis
    494..598     +  promoter       AmpR promoter: bla
    599..1459    +  CDS            AmpR: β-lactamase; bla; confers resistance to ampicillin, carbenicillin, and related antibiotics
   1630..2218    +  rep_origin     ori: high-copy-number ColE1/pMB1/pBR322/pUC origin of replication
   2404..2546    -  misc_feature   bom: basis of mobility region from pBR322
   2648..2839    -  CDS            rop: Rop protein, which maintains plasmids at low copy number; rop
   2856..3236    +  CDS            YPB1_ECOLX: Protein predicted: Swiss-Prot protein existence level 4. From Escherichia coli.
   3348..3366    +  promoter       T7 promoter: promoter for bacteriophage T7 RNA polymerase
   3398..3420    +  RBS            RBS: efficient ribosome binding site from bacteriophage T7 gene 10 (Olins and Rangwala, 1989)
   3440..3463    +  CDS            8xHis: 8xHis affinity tag
   3506..4051    +  CDS            SNAP-tag®: human O6-alkylguanine-DNA-alkyltransferase variant that forms covalent bonds with benzylguanine derivatives fast-reacting variant, optimized for mammalian expression
   4107..4124    +  CDS            9xHis (fragment): 9xHis affinity tag
   4134..4183    +  CDS            SET1 (fragment): solubility-enhancement tag derived from T7 phage gene 10B
   4191..4238    +  terminator     T7 terminator: transcription terminator for bacteriophage T7 RNA polymerase
