[The description below was written by a language model from this plasmid's Addgene catalogue record and pLannotate feature annotations shown in this document.]
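Description:
His10-PS-SNAPf-9E (XSB526) is a bacterial expression plasmid built on the pET23a backbone, about 4.2–4.3 kb in size, for producing a tagged SNAPf protein in E. coli. It is propagated through a ColE1/pMB1-type origin and selected with ampicillin via the bla (β-lactamase) gene under its own promoter. The backbone also carries an f1 phage origin, the pBR322 bom region and an annotated rop sequence. The catalogue lists the plasmid as high copy, although Rop is normally associated with reduced copy number.

The expression cassette is a standard T7 arrangement: a T7 promoter and the strong T7 gene 10 ribosome binding site drive the open reading frame, which ends upstream of the T7 terminator, so expression requires a host that supplies T7 RNA polymerase. According to the record, the encoded protein begins with a His10 affinity tag followed by a PreScission protease cleavage site. This allows nickel-affinity purification and later removal of the tag. The automated annotation picks up the tag as an 8xHis match and does not mark the protease site. Next comes SNAPf, the fast-reacting variant of the SNAP-tag derived from human O6-alkylguanine-DNA alkyltransferase, which binds benzylguanine-linked substrates such as fluorescent dyes covalently. Nine glutamate residues (9E) are appended to its C terminus, adding a short block of negative charge.

A partial His-tag match and a T7 gene 10B-derived fragment are annotated between the SNAPf coding region and the terminator. These are probably vector remnants, and the record does not say whether they are translated. The plasmid was deposited with a study on phase separation of signaling molecules in T cell receptor signal transduction, but the record does not state the specific role of the 9E protein in that work.
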