Addgene plasmid #78514: His10-PS-SNAPf-9E (XSB526)
Purpose: Construct for expressing His10 - SNAPf -9E in E. Coli
Depositing lab: Ron Vale. Depositing organization: University of California, San Francisco (UCSF). Publication: Phase separation of signaling molecules promotes T cell receptor signal transduction. Su X, Ditlev JA, Hui E, Xing W, Banjade S, Okrut J, King DS, Taunton J, Rosen MK, Vale RD. Science. 2016 Apr 29;352(6285):595-9. doi: 10.1126/science.aad9964. Epub 2016 Apr 7. PubMed 27056844.
Backbone
  Vector backbone: pET23a
  Total vector size (bp): 4200
  Vector type: Bacterial Expression
Growth in bacteria
  Bacterial resistance: Ampicillin, 100 μg/mL
  Growth temperature: 37°C
  Growth strain: DH5alpha
  Copy number: High Copy
Gene/Insert
  Gene/Insert name: SNAPf
  Mutation: 9E added to the C-terminal of SNAPf
  Tag / fusion protein: His10 followed by a prescission protease claevage site (N terminal on insert)
Terms and licenses: Academic/Nonprofit Terms; Industry Terms: Not Available to Industry
How to cite: His10-PS-SNAPf-9E (XSB526) was a gift from Ron Vale (Addgene plasmid # 78514 ; http://n2t.net/addgene:78514 ; RRID:Addgene_78514)
