>Addgene plasmid #78514 | His10-PS-SNAPf-9E (XSB526) | addgene partial sequence | sequence record 148820 | F1ori-R 5'-AGGGAAGAAAGCGAAAGGAG-3'
CAAGACCCGTTTAGAGGCCCCAAGGGGTTATGCTAGTTATTGCTCAGCGGTGGCAGCAGCCAACTCAGCT
TCCTTTCGGGCTTTGTTAGCAGCCGGATCTCAGTGGTGGTGGTGGTGGTGCTCGAGTGCGGCCGCTCGAG
TCGACTTACTCTTCTTCCTCTTCTTCCTCTTCTTCACCCAGCCCAGGCTTGCCCAGTCTGTGGCCCTCGT
GGGCCAGCAGCCACTCTTTCACGGCGAGCCCGCCCTCGTAGCCCCCCACGTCCAGGTCGCCCTGCACCAC
CCGGTGGCAGGGGATCAGAATGGGCACGGGATTTCCGCTCAGGGCGGTTTTCACGGCGGCGGTGGCGGCG
GGATTGCCGGCCAGGGCGGCCAGGTGGCTGTAGCTGATGACCTCTCCGAACTTCACCACTTTCAGCAGTT
TCCACAGCACCTGGCGGGTAAAGCTCTCCTGCTGGAACACTGGGTGGTGCAGGGCTGGCACAGGGAACTC
CTCGATGGCCTCAGGCTGGTGAAAGTAGGCGTTGAGCCAGGCGGTGGCCTGCATCAGTGGCTCTGGTCCG
CCCAGCACGGCGGCTGGGGCAGGCACTTCCACGGCGTCGGCGGCAGATGTTCCTTTGCCCAGGAAGATGA
TACGGTGCAGGCCCTGTTCGCACCCAGACAGTTCCAGCTTGCCCAGAGGGCTATCCAGGGTGGTGCGCTT
CATTTCGCAGTCTTTGTCCATGGATCCCAGGGGCCCCTGGAACAGAACTTCCAGAGAACCGTGATGGTGA
TGGTGATGGTGATGGTGATGTTCTTCCATATGTATATCTCCTTCTTAAAGTTAAACAAAATTATTTCTAG
AGGGAAACCGTTGTGGTCTCCCTATAGTGAGTCGTATTAATTTCGCGGGATCGAGATCTCGG
