>Addgene plasmid #78514 | His10-PS-SNAPf-9E (XSB526) | addgene partial sequence | sequence record 148821 | pGEX3 5'-CCGGGAGCTGCATGTGTCAGAGG-3'
CCGAAACGCGCGAGGCAGCTGCGGTAAAGCTCATCAGCGTGGTCGTGAAGCGATTCACAGATGTCTGCCT
GTTCATCCGCGTCCAGCTCGTTGAGTTTCTCCAGAAGCGTTAATGTCTGGCTTCTGATAAAGCGGGCCAT
GTTAAGGGCGGTTTTTTCCTGTTTGGTCACTGATGCCTCCGTGTAAGGGGGATTTCTGTTCATGGGGGTA
ATGATACCGATGAAACGAGAGAGGATGCTCACGATACGGGTTACTGATGATGAACATGCCCGGTTACTGG
AACGTTGTGAGGGTAAACAACTGGCGGTATGGATGCGGCGGGACCAGAGAAAAATCACTCAGGGTCAATG
CCAGCGCTTCGTTAATACAGATGTAGGTGTTCCACAGGGTAGCCAGCAGCATCCTGCGATGCAGATCCGG
AACATAATGGTGCAGGGCGCTGACTTCCGCGTTTCCAGACTTTACGAAACACGGAAACCGAAGACCATTC
ATGTTGTTGCTCAGGTCGCAGACGTTTTGCAGCAGCAGTCGCTTCACGTTCGCTCGCGTATCGGTGATTC
ATTCTGCTAACCAGTAAGGCAACCCCGCCAGCCTAGCCGGGTCCTCAACGACAGGAGCACGATCATGCGC
ACCCGTGGCCAGGACCCAACGCTGCCCGAGATCTCGATCCCGCGAAATTAATACGACTCACTATAGGGAG
ACCACAACGGTTTCCCTCTAGAAATAATTTTGTTTAACTTTAAGAAGGAGATATACATATGGAAGAACAT
CACCATCACCATCACCATCACCATCACGGTTCTCTGGAAGTTCTGTTCCAGGGGCCCCTGGGATCCATGG
ACAAAGACTGCGAAATGAAGCGCACCACCCTGGATAGCCCTCTGGGCAAGCTGGAACTGTCTGGGTGCGA
ACAGGGCCTGCACCGTATCATCTTCCTGGGCAAAGGAACATCTGCCGCCGACGCCGTGGAAGTGCCTGCC
CC
